Addgene plasmid #21674: pFP125
Depositing lab: James Haber. Depositing organization: Brandeis University. Publication: Two pathways for removal of nonhomologous DNA ends during double-strand break repair in Saccharomyces cerevisiae. Pâques F, Haber JE. Mol Cell Biol. 1997 Nov . 17(11):6765-71. PubMed 9343441.
Backbone
  Vector backbone: Ted
  Backbone manufacturer: W. Kramer
  Vector type: centromeric plasmid
  Selectable markers: URA3
Growth in bacteria
  Bacterial resistance: Ampicillin, 100 μg/mL
  Growth temperature: 37°C
  Growth strain: DH5alpha
  Copy number: Unknown
Gene/Insert
  Gene/Insert name: LacZ (alt names: 2 copies of lacZ; pJH1444; see author's map)
  Species: E. coli
  Insert size (bp): 3000
  Mutation: The second lacZ sequence has been completely deleted, and there is no homologous sequence.
  Entrez Gene: lacZ (a.k.a. ECIAI39_0334)
  Cloning method: Restriction Enzyme; 5′ cloning site Bam Hi (not destroyed); 3′ cloning site Eco RI (not destroyed)
  Sequencing primers: 5′ n/a
Terms and licenses: Academic/Nonprofit Terms; Industry Terms: Not Available to Industry
Depositor comments: Derived from Ted, a centromeric plasmid (provided by W. Kramer) marked by the URA3 gene. Contains two copies of the Escherichia coli lacZ gene in inverted orientation, with one copy containing an HO endonuclease cleavage site. Please note: Addgene was not able to sequence verify the critical features of this plasmid due to its repetitive nature.
How to cite: pFP125 was a gift from James Haber (Addgene plasmid # 21674 ; http://n2t.net/addgene:21674 ; RRID:Addgene_21674)
