[The description below was written by a language model from this plasmid's Addgene catalogue record.]
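Description:
pFP125 is a yeast–E. coli shuttle plasmid of the centromeric (low-copy, stably segregating) type, derived from a URA3-marked centromeric backbone called Ted. It is selected in Saccharomyces cerevisiae through URA3 complementation of uracil auxotrophy and is propagated in E. coli under ampicillin selection. The record gives no feature table, so the specific origins of replication, the centromere/ARS elements and any promoters are not stated.

The payload is E. coli lacZ sequence, listed as an insert of about 3 kb cloned between BamHI and EcoRI sites that were both retained. The plasmid belongs to a series in which two copies of lacZ sit in inverted orientation, with one copy carrying a recognition site for the HO endonuclease. Induced HO cleavage creates a defined double-strand break that can be repaired by recombination with the other lacZ copy.

The record is internally inconsistent for this member of the series. The depositor comments give the general two-copy description, while the mutation field states that the second lacZ sequence has been completely deleted, leaving no homologous sequence. On that reading, pFP125 would serve as a no-homology control in which the break cannot be repaired by gene conversion from an intraplasmid donor, though the record does not state this role outright. The associated work concerns pathways for removing nonhomologous DNA ends during double-strand break repair in yeast, which fits use of the plasmid in plasmid-based repair assays. The repository could not sequence-verify the critical features because of the construct's repetitive nature, so the depositor's map is the reference for its exact structure.
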