>Addgene plasmid #21674 | pFP125 | addgene partial sequence | sequence record 27452 | 21674 with URA3-F (GAGAAGATGCGGCCAGCAAAA)
AATGCATGTATACTAAACTCACAAATTAGAGCTTCAATTTAATTATATCAGTTATTACCCATTATTTAAG
GACCTATTGTTTTTTCCAATAGGTGGTTAGCAATCGTCTTACTTTCTAACTTTTCTTACCTTTTACATTT
CAGCAATATATATATATATTTCAAGGATATACCATTCTAATGTCTGCCCCTAAGAAGATCGTCGTTTTGC
CAGGTGACGGGGATCCCGTCGTTTTACAACGTCGTGACTGGGAAAACCCTGGCGTTACCCAACTTAATCG
CCTTGCAGCACATCCCCCTTTCGCCAGCTGGCGTAATAGCGAAGAGGCCCGCACCGATCGCCCTTCCCAA
CAGTTGCGCAGCCTGAATGGCGAATGGCGCTTTGCCTGGTTTCCGGCACCAGAAGCGGTGCCGGAAAGCT
GGCTGGAGTGCGATCTTCCTGAGGCCGATACTGTCGTCGTCCCCTCAAACTGGCAGATGCACGGTTACGA
TGCGCCCATCTACACCAACGTGACCTATCCCATTACGGTCAATCCGCCGTTTGTTCCCACGGAGAATCCG
ACGGGTTGTTACTCGCTCACATTTAATGTTGATGAAAGCTGGCTACAGGAAGGCCAGACGCGAATTATTT
TTGATGGCGTTAACTCGGCGTTTCATCTGTGGTGCAACGGGCGCTGGGTCGGTTACGGCCAGGACAGTCG
TTTGCCGTCTGAATTTGACCTGAGCGCATTTTTTACCCCGCCGGAAAAAACCGCCNCTCCCNGGNGATNG
G
